>Addgene plasmid #194661 | pET-51b(+)-cpHaloTag154/156 | addgene full sequence | sequence record 388581 | Addgene NGS Result
TGGCGAATGGG
[124 nt withheld, positions 12-135]
C
[91 nt withheld, positions 137-227]
A
[49 nt withheld, positions 229-277]
CCTTTGACGTTGGAGTCCACGTTCTTT
[37 nt withheld, positions 305-341]
ACCCTATCTCGGTCTATTCTTTTGATTTATAAGGGATTTTGCCGATTTCGGCCTATTGGTTAAAAAATGA
GCTGATTTAACAAAAATTTAACGCGAATTTTAACAAAATATTAACGTTTACAATTTCTGGCGGCACGATG
GCATGAGATTATCAAAAAGGATCTTCACCTAGATCCTTTTAAATTAAAAATGAAGTTTTAAATCAATCTA
AAGTATATATGAGTAAACTTGGTCTGACAGTTACCAATGCTTAATCAGTGAGGCACCTATCTCAGCGATC
TGTCTATTTCGTTCATCCATAGTTGCCTGACTCCCCGTCGTGTAGATAACTACGATACGGGAGGGCTTAC
CATCTGGCCCCAGTGCTGCAATGATACCGCGAGACCCACGCTCACCGGCTCCAGATTTATCAGCAATAAA
CCAGCCAGCCGGAAGGGCCGAGCGCAGAAGTGGTCCTGCAACTTTATCCGCCTCCATCCAGTCTATTAAT
TGTTGCCGGGAAGCTAGAGTAAGTAGTTCGCCAGTTAATAGTTTGCGCAACGTTGTTGCCATTGCTACAG
GCATCGTGGTGTCACGCTCGTCGTTTGGTATGGCTTCATTCAGCTCCGGTTCCCAACGATCAAGGCGAGT
TACATGATCCCCCATGTTGTGCAAAAAAGCGGTTAGCTCCTTCGGTCCTCCGATCGTTGTCAGAAGTAAG
TTGGCCGCAGTGTTATCACTCATGGTTATGGCAGCACTGCATAATTCTCTTACTGTCATGCCATCCGTAA
GATGCTTTTCTGTGACTGGTGAGTACTCAACCAAGTCATTCTGAGAATAGTGTATGCGGCGACCGAGTTG
CTCTTGCCCGGCGTCAATACGGGATAATACCGCGCCACATAGCAGAACTTTAAAAGTGCTCATCATTGGA
AAACGTTCTTCGGGGCGAAAACTCTCAAGGATCTTACCGCTGTTGAGATCCAGTTCGATGTAACCCACTC
GTGCACCCAACTGATCTTCAGCATCTTTTACTTTCACCAGCGTTTCTGGGTGAGCAAAAACAGGAAGGCA
AAATGCCGCAAAAAAGGGAATAAGGGCGACACGGAAATGTTGAATACTCATACTCTTCCTTTTTCAATCA
TGATTGAAGCATTTATCAGGGTTATTGTCTCATGAGCGGATACATATTTGAATGTATTTAGAAAAATAAA
CAAATAGGTCATGACCAAAATCCCTTAACGTGAGTTTTCGTTCCACTGAGCGTCAGACCCCGTAGAAAAG
ATCAAAGGATCTTCTTGAGATCCTTTTTTTCTGCGCGTAATCTGCTGCTTGCAAACAAAAAAACCACCGC
TACCAGCGGTGGTTTGTTTGCCGGATCAAGAGCTACCAACTCTTTTTCCGAAGGTAACTGGCTTCAGCAG
AGCGCAGATACCAAATACTGTCCTTCTAGTGTAGCCGTAGTTAGGCCACCACTTCAAGAACTCTGTAGCA
CCGCCTACATACCTCGCTCTGCTAATCCTGTTACCAGTGGCTGCTGCCAGTGGCGATAAGTCGTGTCTTA
CCGGGTTGGACTCAAGACGATAGTTACCGGATAAGGCGCAGCGGTCGGGCTGAACGGGGGGTTCGTGCAC
ACAGCCCAGCTTGGAGCGAACGACCTACACCGAACTGAGATACCTACAGCGTGAGCTATGAGAAAGCGCC
ACGCTTCCCGAAGGGAGAAAGGCGGACAGGTATCCGGTAAGCGGCAGGGTCGGAACAGGAGAGCGCACGA
GGGAGCTTCCAGGGGGAAACGCCTGGTATCTTTATAGTCCTGTCGGGTTTCGCCACCTCTGACTTGAGCG
TCGATTTTTGTGATGCTCGTCAGGGGGGCGGAGCCTATGGAAAAACGCCAGCAACGCGGCCTTTTTACGG
TTCCTGGCCTTTTGCTGGCCTTTTGCTCACATGTTCTTTCCTGCGTTATCCCCTGATTCTGTGGATAACC
GTATTACCGCCTTTGAGTGAGCTGATACCGCTCGCCGCAGCCGAACGACCGAGCGCAGCGAGTCAGTGAG
CGAGGAAGCGGAAGAGCGCCTGATGCGGTATTTTCTCCTTACGCATCTGTGCGGTATTTCACACCGCAAT
GGTGCACTCTCAGTACAATCTGCTCTGATGCCGCATAGTTAAGCCAGTATACACTCCGCTATCGCTACGT
GACTGGGTCATGGCTGCGCCCCGACACCCGCCAACACCCGCTGACGCGCCCTGACGGGCTTGTCTGCTCC
CGGCATCCGCTTACAGACAAGCTGTGACCGTCTCCGGGAGCTGCATGTGTCAGAGGTTTTCACCGTCATC
ACCGAAACGCGCGAGGCAGCTGCGGTAAAGCTCATCAGCGTGGTCGTGAAGCGATTCACAGATGTCTGCC
TGTTCATCCGCGTCCAGCTCGTTGAGTTTCTCCAGAAGCGTTAATGTCTGGCTTCTGATAAAGCGGGCCA
TGTTAAGGGCGGTTTTTTCCTGTTTGGTCACTGATGCCTCCGTGTAAGGGGGATTTCTGTTCATGGGGGT
AATGATACCGATGAAACGAGAGAGGATGCTCACGATACGGGTTACTGATGATGAACATGCCCGGTTACTG
GAACGTTGTGAGGGTAAACAACTGGCGGTATGGATGCGGCGGGACCAGAGAAAAATCACTCAGGGTCAAT
GCCAGCGCTTCGTTAATACAGATGTAGGTGTTCCACAGGGTAGCCAGCAGCATCCTGCGATGCAGATCCG
GAACATAATGGTGCAGGGCGCTGACTTCCGCGTTTCCAGACTTTACGAAACACGGAAACCGAAGACCATT
CATGTTGTTGCTCAGGTCGCAGACGTTTTGCAGCAGCAGTCGCTTCACGTTCGCTCGCGTATCGGTGATT
CATTCTGCTAACCAGTAAGGCAACCCCGCCAGCCTAGCCGGGTCCTCAACGACAGGAGCACGATCATGCT
AGTCATGCCCCGCGCCCACCGGAAGGAGCTGACTGGGTTGAAGGCTCTCAAGGGCATCGGTCGAGATCCC
GGTGCCTAATGAGTGAGCTAACTTACATTAATTGCGTTGCGCTCACTGCCCGCTTTCCAGTCGGGAAACC
TGTCGTGCCAGCTGCATTAATGAATCGGCCAACGCGCGGGGAGAGGCGGTTTGCGTATTGGGCGCCAGGG
TGGTTTTTCTTTTCACCAGTGAGACGGGCAACAGCTGATTGCCCTTCACCGCCTGGCCCTGAGAGAGTTG
CAGCAAGCGGTCCACGCTGGTTTGCCCCAGCAGGCGAAAATCCTGTTTGATGGTGGTTAACGGCGGGATA
TAACATGAGCTGTCTTCGGTATCGTCGTATCCCACTACCGAGATGTCCGCACCAACGCGCAGCCCGGACT
CGGTAATGGCGCGCATTGCGCCCAGCGCCATCTGATCGTTGGCAACCAGCATCGCAGTGGGAACGATGCC
CTCATTCAGCATTTGCATGGTTTGTTGAAAACCGGACATGGCACTCCAGTCGCCTTCCCGTTCCGCTATC
GGCTGAATTTGATTGCGAGTGAGATATTTATGCCAGCCAGCCAGACGCAGACGCGCCGAGACAGAACTTA
ATGGGCCCGCTAACAGCGCGATTTGCTGGTGACCCAATGCGACCAGATGCTCCACGCCCAGTCGCGTACC
GTCTTCATGGGAGAAAATAATACTGTTGATGGGTGTCTGGTCAGAGACATCAAGAAATAACGCCGGAACA
TTAGTGCAGGCAGCTTCCACAGCAATGGCATCCTGGTCATCCAGCGGATAGTTAATGATCAGCCCACTGA
CGCGTTGCGCGAGAAGATTGTGCACCGCCGCTTTACAGGCTTCGACGCCGCTTCGTTCTACCATCGACAC
CACCACGCTGGCACCCAGTTGATCGGCGCGAGATTTAATCGCCGCGACAATTTGCGACGGCGCGTGCAGG
GCCAGACTGGAGGTGGCAACGCCAATCAGCAACGACTGTTTGCCCGCCAGTTGTTGTGCCACGCGGTTGG
GAATGTAATTCAGCTCCGCCATCGCCGCTTCCACTTTTTCCCGCGTTTTCGCAGAAACGTGGCTGGCCTG
GTTCACCACGCGGGAAACGGTCTGATAAGAGACACCGGCATACTCTGCGACATCGTATAACGTTACTGGT
TTCACATTCACCACCCTGAATTGACTCTCTTCCGGGCGCTATCATGCCATACCGCGAAAGGTTTTGCGCC
ATTCGATGGTGTCCGGGATCTCGACGCTCTCCCTTATGCGACTCCTGCATTAGGAAGCAGCCCAGTAGTA
GGTTGAGGCCGTTGAGCACCGCCGCCGCAAGGAATGGTGCATGCAAGGAGATGGCGCCCAACAGTCCCCC
GGCCACGGGGCCTGCCACCATACCCACGCCGAAACAAGCGCTCATGAGCCCGAAGTGGCGAGCCCGATCT
TCCCCATCGGTGATGTCGGCGATATAGGCGCCAGCAACCGCACCTGTGGCGCCGGTGATGCCGGCCACGA
TGCGTCCGGCGTAGAGGATCGAGATCGATCTCGATCCCGCGAAATTAATACGACTCACTATAGGGGAATT
GTGAGCGGATAACAATTCCCCTCTAGAAATAATTTTGTTTAACTTTAAGAAGGAGATATACCATGCATCA
CCACCATCATCACCATCACCACCACGAAAACCTGTATTTTCAGGGCGGTGGCGACGTCGGCCGCAAGCTG
ATCATCGATCAGAACGTTTTTATCGAGGGTACGCTGCCGATGGGTGTCGTCCGCCCGCTGACTGAAGTCG
AGATGGACCATTACCGCGAGCCGTTCCTGAATCCTGTTGACCGCGAGCCACTGTGGCGCTTCCCAAACGA
GCTGCCAATCGCCGGTGAGCCAGCGAACATCGTCGCGCTGGTCGAAGAATACATGGACTGGCTGCACCAG
TCCCCTGTCCCGAAGCTGCTGTTCTGGGGCACCCCAGGCGTTCTGATCCCACCGGCCGAAGCCGCTCGCC
TGGCCAAAAGCCTGCCTAACTGCAAGGCTGTGGACATCGGCCCGGGTCTGAATCTGCTGCAAGAAGACAA
CCCGGACCTGATCGGCAGCGAGATCGCGCGCTGGCTGTCTACTCTGGAGATTGGTGGCACCGGTGGCTCT
GGCGGTACCGGTGGCTCTGGCGGTTCTATCGGTACTGGCTTTCCATTCGACCCCCATTATGTGGAAGTCC
TGGGCGAGCGCATGCACTACGTCGATGTTGGTCCGCGCGATGGCACCCCTGTGCTGTTCCTGCACGGTAA
CCCGACCTCCTCCTACGTGTGGCGCAACATCATCCCGCATGTTGCACCGACCCATCGCTGCATTGCTCCA
GACCTGATCGGTATGGGCAAATCCGACAAACCAGACCTGGGTTATTTCTTCGACGACCACGTCCGCTTCA
TGGATGCCTTCATCGAAGCCCTGGGTCTGGAAGAGGTCGTCCTGGTCATTCACGACTGGGGCTCCGCTCT
GGGTTTCCACTGGGCCAAGCGCAATCCAGAGCGCGTCAAAGGTATTGCATTTATGGAGTTCATCCGCCCT
ATCCCGACCTGGGACGAATGGCCAGAATTTGCCCGCGAGACCTTCCAGGCCTTCCGCACCTAATTAACCT
AGGCTGCTGCCACCGCTGAGCAATAACTAGCATAACCCCTTGGGGCCTCTAAACGGGTCTTGAGGGGTTT
TTTGCTGAAAGGAGGAACTATATCCGGAT
Features (pLannotate 1.2.2; 20 found; start..end, strand, type, name):
     12..467     +  rep_origin     f1 ori (sequence partly withheld): f1 bacteriophage origin of replication; arrow indicates direction of (+) strand synthesis
    582..1442    -  CDS            AmpR: β-lactamase; bla; confers resistance to ampicillin, carbenicillin, and related antibiotics
   1443..1535    -  promoter       AmpR promoter: bla
   1616..2204    +  rep_origin     ori: high-copy-number ColE1/pMB1/pBR322/pUC origin of replication
   2390..2529    -  misc_feature   bom: basis of mobility region from pBR322
   2631..2822    -  CDS            rop: Rop protein, which maintains plasmids at low copy number; rop
   2839..3219    +  CDS            YPB1_ECOLX: Protein predicted: Swiss-Prot protein existence level 4. From Escherichia coli.
   3281..3345    -  CDS            TcR (fragment): tetracycline efflux protein; tet; confers resistance to tetracycline
   3360..3381    -  protein_bind   CAP binding site: CAP binding activates transcription in the presence of cAMP. E. coli catabolite activator protein
   3394..4476    -  CDS            lacI: lac repressor; lacI; The lac repressor binds to the lac operator to inhibit transcription in E. coli. This inhibition can be relieved by adding lactose or isopropyl-β-D-thiogalactopyranoside (IPTG).
   4477..4554    -  promoter       lacI promoter: lacI
   4562..4841    -  CDS            TcR (fragment): tetracycline efflux protein; tet; confers resistance to tetracycline
   4867..4885    +  promoter       T7 promoter: promoter for bacteriophage T7 RNA polymerase
   4886..4910    +  protein_bind   lac operator: The lac repressor binds to the lac operator to inhibit transcription in E. coli. This inhibition can be relieved by adding lactose or isopropyl-β-D-thiogalactopyranoside (IPTG). lac repressor encoded by lacI
   4925..4947    +  RBS            RBS: efficient ribosome binding site from bacteriophage T7 gene 10 (Olins and Rangwala, 1989)
   4987..5007    +  CDS            TEV site: tobacco etch virus (TEV) protease recognition and cleavage site
   5013..5433    +  CDS            HaloTag® (fragment): modified bacterial dehalogenase that forms covalent bonds with chloroalkane derivatives
   5479..5931    +  CDS            HaloTag® (fragment): modified bacterial dehalogenase that forms covalent bonds with chloroalkane derivatives
   5943..5960    +  CDS            SET1 (fragment): solubility-enhancement tag derived from T7 phage gene 10B
   5968..6015    +  terminator     T7 terminator: transcription terminator for bacteriophage T7 RNA polymerase
