[The description below was written by a language model from this plasmid's Addgene catalogue record and pLannotate feature annotations shown in this document.]
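Description:
pET-51b(+)-cpHaloTag154/156 is a bacterial expression plasmid of about 6 kb, built on the pET-51b(+) backbone for producing a circularly permuted HaloTag protein in E. coli. It replicates from a pBR322-type ColE1 origin accompanied by the bom mobility region and the rop gene, which keeps copy number low, in line with the catalogue's "low copy" designation. Selection is by ampicillin through the β-lactamase gene and its own promoter. An f1 phage origin is also present, and short tetracycline-resistance fragments annotated around the lacI cassette are non-functional remnants of the pBR322 ancestry.

The synthetic insert, roughly 1 kb and introduced by Gibson assembly, sits downstream of a T7 promoter with an adjacent lac operator and the strong T7 gene 10 ribosome binding site, and is followed by a T7 terminator. The plasmid-borne lacI gene supplies repressor, so transcription depends on a host that provides T7 RNA polymerase and is induced with IPTG. The feature table detects the HaloTag coding sequence as two separate fragments with a short gap between them. This pattern is expected for a circular permutant, in which the original termini are joined by a linker and new termini are opened, here presumably around residues 154/156 as the name suggests. A TEV protease site lies immediately upstream of the coding region. The catalogue lists an N-terminal His-tag, which was not annotated by the software but would fit in the space between the RBS and the TEV site, allowing affinity purification and tag removal. A small fragment annotated as SET1 near the terminator is probably an incidental match. HaloTag is a modified dehalogenase that bonds covalently to chloroalkane ligands, and this construct serves to produce the purified permuted variant.
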