Addgene plasmid #194661: pET-51b(+)-cpHaloTag154/156
Purpose: Protein production of circular permuted HaloTag (cpHaloTag154/156) in bacteria
Depositing lab: Kai Johnsson. Depositing organization: Max Planck Institute for Medical Research. Publication: Recording physiological history of cells with chemical labeling. Huppertz MC, Wilhelm J, Grenier V, Schneider MW, Falt T, Porzberg N, Hausmann D, Hoffmann DC, Hai L, Tarnawski M, Pino G, Slanchev K, Kolb I, Acuna C, Fenk LM, Baier H, Hiblot J, Johnsson K. Science. 2024 Feb 23;383(6685):890-897. doi: 10.1126/science.adg0812. Epub 2024 Feb 22. PubMed 38386755.
Backbone
  Vector backbone: pET-51b(+)
  Backbone size w/o insert (bp): 5100
  Vector type: Bacterial Expression
Growth in bacteria
  Bacterial resistance: Ampicillin, 100 μg/mL
  Growth temperature: 37°C
  Growth strain: DH5alpha
  Copy number: Low Copy
Gene/Insert
  Gene/Insert name: cpHaloTag154/156
  Species: Synthetic
  Insert size (bp): 1000
  Promoter: T7
  Tag / fusion protein: His-tag (N terminal on insert)
  Cloning method: Gibson Cloning
Terms and licenses: Academic/Nonprofit Terms; Industry Terms: Not Available to Industry
How to cite: pET-51b(+)-cpHaloTag154/156 was a gift from Kai Johnsson (Addgene plasmid # 194661 ; http://n2t.net/addgene:194661 ; RRID:Addgene_194661)
